Addgene plasmid #243018: AiP15214 - pAAV-AiE1494m-minBG-SYFP2-WPRE3-BGHpA
Purpose: AiE1494m is an enhancer sequence designed to drive AAV-mediated transgene expression in specific populations of brain cells.
Depositing lab: Allen Institute for Brain Science & Boaz Levi. Depositing organization: Allen Institute.
Backbone
  Vector backbone: pAAV2
  Vector type: AAV
Growth in bacteria
  Bacterial resistance: Ampicillin, 100 μg/mL
  Growth temperature: 37°C
  Growth strain: NEB Stable
  Copy number: High Copy
Gene/Insert
  Gene/Insert name: SYFP2
  Species: Synthetic
  Cloning method: Restriction Enzyme; 5′ cloning site Unknown (unknown if destroyed)
Terms and licenses: Academic/Nonprofit Terms; Industry Terms: Not Available to Industry
How to cite: AiP15214 - pAAV-AiE1494m-minBG-SYFP2-WPRE3-BGHpA was a gift from Allen Institute for Brain Science & Boaz Levi (Addgene plasmid # 243018 ; http://n2t.net/addgene:243018 ; RRID:Addgene_243018)
