[The description below was written by a language model from this plasmid's Addgene catalogue record and pLannotate feature annotations shown in this document.]
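Description:
AiP15214 - pAAV-AiE1494m-minBG-SYFP2-WPRE3-BGHpA is an AAV transfer (cis) plasmid built on a pAAV2 backbone, intended for packaging an enhancer-driven fluorescent reporter into recombinant adeno-associated virus for delivery to brain tissue. In bacteria it is maintained as a high-copy plasmid through a ColE1/pUC-type origin and selected with ampicillin via the bla (AmpR) gene and its promoter. An f1 phage origin and small remnants of the pBR322 bom and rop regions are also present in the backbone. The sequenced record is 4,806 nt.

The payload lies between AAV2 inverted terminal repeats, which provide the cis signals for replication and encapsidation of the vector genome. The right ITR is annotated in full, whereas the left one is detected only as two short fragments, which may reflect the difficulty of sequencing or annotating these repeats. As the name indicates, the cassette begins with the AiE1494m enhancer followed by a minimal beta-globin promoter (minBG). Neither element is called out in the automated feature table, but the unannotated stretch upstream of the coding sequence is presumably where they sit. The minimal promoter has little activity alone, so expression depends on the enhancer, which is described as designed to direct transgene expression in specific populations of brain cells. The record does not say which populations. The reporter is SYFP2, a fast-maturing monomeric yellow fluorescent protein derived from Aequorea victoria. It is followed by WPRE3, a shortened woodchuck posttranscriptional regulatory element (annotated as two WPRE fragments) that boosts transcript expression while saving packaging space, and by the bovine growth hormone polyadenylation signal. The construct is suited to labelling enhancer-defined cell types and assessing the enhancer's specificity.
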