Features (pLannotate 1.2.2; 14 found; start..end, strand, type, name):
     12..39      +  repeat_region  AAV2 ITR (fragment): inverted terminal repeat of adeno-associated virus serotype 2 inverted
     68..95      +  repeat_region  AAV2 ITR (fragment): inverted terminal repeat of adeno-associated virus serotype 2 inverted
    824..1540    +  CDS            SYFP2: SYFP2 is a basic (constitutively fluorescent) yellow fluorescent protein published in 2006, derived from Aequorea victoria. It is reported to be a very rapidly-maturing monomer with moderate acid sensitivity.
   1580..1737    +  misc_feature   WPRE (fragment): woodchuck hepatitis virus posttranscriptional regulatory element
   1743..1823    +  misc_feature   WPRE (fragment): woodchuck hepatitis virus posttranscriptional regulatory element
   1840..1951    +  polyA_signal   bGH poly(A) signal: bovine growth hormone polyadenylation signal
   2069..2209    +  repeat_region  AAV2 ITR: inverted terminal repeat of adeno-associated virus serotype 2 inverted
   2214..2265    -  misc_feature   bom (fragment): basis of mobility region from pBR322
   2284..2739    +  rep_origin     f1 ori (sequence partly withheld): f1 bacteriophage origin of replication; arrow indicates direction of (+) strand synthesis
   2740..2789    -  misc_feature   bom (fragment): basis of mobility region from pBR322
   2891..2926    -  CDS            rop (fragment): Rop protein, which maintains plasmids at low copy number; rop
   3021..3125    +  promoter       AmpR promoter: bla
   3126..3986    +  CDS            AmpR: β-lactamase; bla; confers resistance to ampicillin, carbenicillin, and related antibiotics
   4157..4745    +  rep_origin     ori: high-copy-number ColE1/pMB1/pBR322/pUC origin of replication
>Addgene plasmid #243018 | AiP15214 - pAAV-AiE1494m-minBG-SYFP2-WPRE3-BGHpA | addgene full sequence | sequence record 489677 | Addgene NGS Result
CCTGCAGGCAGCTGCGCGCTCGCTCGCTCACTGAGGCCGCCCGGGCGTCGGGCGACCTTTGGTCGCCCGG
CCTCAGTGAGCGAGCGAGCGCGCAGAGAGGGAGTGGCCAACTCCATCACTAGGGGTTCCTGCGGCCGCAC
GCGTCAGAGCCCCACCATCTAGTATGAAAGGCCGATGCTCAAGAAGCAAGGCTGGGCGTCAAACCTCTTC
AGTCTAAGCCAACGGTGTATCCAGTCTAGGACTAATGGTTGTAGGCAGCATAGCTGTTACTGCTGTGGAT
GAGCACAGGGTAAGAAGAGCTAGACCCTCATCTCTAGTGGGGTAATGGACAGCTGGATTTCTTAGGGAAT
TCAGACATCCAGAGGAGAGGGAAAGGGGGAAAGAGGGTGGGAGCCTGAGAGCCAGCTTGAAGGACTCTAG
GAGGTAAGAGTATCAACACCACGGTCAATCAAGTGGACCTAGGAGCGATCTCACTTCCCGGCTGTGTGAC
CTCAAACCGAGGGTCTCACCTAAGCCTCAGAAATCTCAACAAAACTTAACAGGAAATGCCCAGTTCATAT
TCAGCACTTGACAGGCTGAGGCAGGAGGATTTCATATGTGTGTGTGTGTGTGTGTGTGTGTGTGTGTGTC
CTGGGACACAAAGCAAGCAAGCAAACAGATAAAGCAGTAGAACTTAGTCCAGCCTTGCTTCTTATTAGGG
GGTTCAGTTGAGCACAGCTGTTGCGAGCTCGGGCTGGGCATAAAAGTCAGGGCAGAGCCATCTATTGCTT
ACATTTGCTTCTGGGATCCAGATCTTTCGAAGCTAGCGCTACCGGTCGCCACCATGGTGAGCAAGGGCGA
GGAGCTGTTCACCGGGGTGGTGCCCATCCTGGTCGAGCTGGACGGCGACGTAAACGGCCACAAGTTCAGC
GTGTCCGGCGAGGGCGAGGGCGATGCCACCTACGGCAAGCTGACCCTGAAGCTGATCTGCACCACCGGCA
AGCTGCCCGTGCCCTGGCCCACCCTCGTGACCACCCTGGGCTACGGCGTGCAGTGCTTCGCCCGCTACCC
CGACCACATGAAGCAGCACGACTTCTTCAAGTCCGCCATGCCCGAAGGCTACGTCCAGGAGCGCACCATC
TTCTTCAAGGACGACGGCAACTACAAGACCCGCGCCGAGGTGAAGTTCGAGGGCGACACCCTGGTGAACC
GCATCGAGCTGAAGGGCATCGACTTCAAGGAGGACGGCAACATCCTGGGGCACAAGCTGGAGTACAACTA
CAACAGCCACAACGTCTATATCACCGCCGACAAGCAGAAGAACGGCATCAAGGCCAACTTCAAGATCCGC
CACAACATCGAGGACGGCGGCGTGCAGCTCGCCGACCACTACCAGCAGAACACCCCCATCGGCGACGGCC
CCGTGCTGCTGCCCGACAACCACTACCTGAGCTACCAGTCCAAGCTGAGCAAAGACCCCAACGAGAAGCG
CGATCACATGGTCCTGCTGGAGTTCGTGACCGCCGCCGGGATCACTCTCGGCATGGACGAGCTGTACAAG
TAAGTCGACGGCGCGCCGCGGCCGCGAATTCGATATCATAATCAACCTCTGGATTACAAAATTTGTGAAA
GATTGACTGGTATTCTTAACTATGTTGCTCCTTTTACGCTATGTGGATACGCTGCTTTAATGCCTTTGTA
TCATGCTATTGCTTCCCGTATGGCTTTCATTTTCTCCTCCTTGTATAAATCCTGGTTAGTTCTTGCCACG
GCGGAACTCATCGCCGCCTGCCTTGCCCGCTGCTGGACAGGGGCTCGGCTGTTGGGCACTGACAATTCCG
TGGCTCGAGAGATCTTCGACTGTGCCTTCTAGTTGCCAGCCATCTGTTGTTTGCCCCTCCCCCGTGCCTT
CCTTGACCCTGGAAGGTGCCACTCCCACTGTCCTTTCCTAATAAAATGAGGAAATTGCATCGCATTGTCT
GAGTAGGTGTCATTCTATTCTGGGGGGTGGGGTGGGGCAGGACAGCAAGGGGGAGGATTGGGAAGACAAT
AGCAGGCATGAGATCTCACGTGCGGACCGAGCGGCCGCAGGAACCCCTAGTGATGGAGTTGGCCACTCCC
TCTCTGCGCGCTCGCTCGCTCACTGAGGCCGGGCGACCAAAGGTCGCCCGACGCCCGGGCTTTGCCCGGG
CGGCCTCAGTGAGCGAGCGAGCGCGCAGCTGCCTGCAGGGGCGCCTGATGCGGTATTTTCTCCTTACGCA
TCTGTGCGGTATTTCACACCGCATA
[95 nt withheld, positions 2266-2360]
T
[46 nt withheld, positions 2362-2407]
C
[141 nt withheld, positions 2409-2549]
CCTTTGACGTTGGAGTCCACGTTCTTT
[37 nt withheld, positions 2577-2613]
ACTCTATCTCGGGCTATTCTTTTGATTTATAAGGGATTTTGCCGATTTCGGTCTATTGGTTAAAAAATGA
GCTGATTTAACAAAAATTTAACGCGAATTTTAACAAAATATTAACGTTTACAATTTTATGGTGCACTCTC
AGTACAATCTGCTCTGATGCCGCATAGTTAAGCCAGCCCCGACACCCGCCAACACCCGCTGACGCGCCCT
GACGGGCTTGTCTGCTCCCGGCATCCGCTTACAGACAAGCTGTGACCGTCTCCGGGAGCTGCATGTGTCA
GAGGTTTTCACCGTCATCACCGAAACGCGCGAGACGAAAGGGCCTCGTGATACGCCTATTTTTATAGGTT
AATGTCATGATAATAATGGTTTCTTAGACGTCAGGTGGCACTTTTCGGGGAAATGTGCGCGGAACCCCTA
TTTGTTTATTTTTCTAAATACATTCAAATATGTATCCGCTCATGAGACAATAACCCTGATAAATGCTTCA
ATAATATTGAAAAAGGAAGAGTATGAGTATTCAACATTTCCGTGTCGCCCTTATTCCCTTTTTTGCGGCA
TTTTGCCTTCCTGTTTTTGCTCACCCAGAAACGCTGGTGAAAGTAAAAGATGCTGAAGATCAGTTGGGTG
CACGAGTGGGTTACATCGAACTGGATCTCAACAGCGGTAAGATCCTTGAGAGTTTTCGCCCCGAAGAACG
TTTTCCAATGATGAGCACTTTTAAAGTTCTGCTATGTGGCGCGGTATTATCCCGTATTGACGCCGGGCAA
GAGCAACTCGGTCGCCGCATACACTATTCTCAGAATGACTTGGTTGAGTACTCACCAGTCACAGAAAAGC
ATCTTACGGATGGCATGACAGTAAGAGAATTATGCAGTGCTGCCATAACCATGAGTGATAACACTGCGGC
CAACTTACTTCTGACAACGATCGGAGGACCGAAGGAGCTAACCGCTTTTTTGCACAACATGGGGGATCAT
GTAACTCGCCTTGATCGTTGGGAACCGGAGCTGAATGAAGCCATACCAAACGACGAGCGTGACACCACGA
TGCCTGTAGCAATGGCAACAACGTTGCGCAAACTATTAACTGGCGAACTACTTACTCTAGCTTCCCGGCA
ACAATTAATAGACTGGATGGAGGCGGATAAAGTTGCAGGACCACTTCTGCGCTCGGCCCTTCCGGCTGGC
TGGTTTATTGCTGATAAATCTGGAGCCGGTGAGCGTGGGTCTCGCGGTATCATTGCAGCACTGGGGCCAG
ATGGTAAGCCCTCCCGTATCGTAGTTATCTACACGACGGGGAGTCAGGCAACTATGGATGAACGAAATAG
ACAGATCGCTGAGATAGGTGCCTCACTGATTAAGCATTGGTAACTGTCAGACCAAGTTTACTCATATATA
CTTTAGATTGATTTAAAACTTCATTTTTAATTTAAAAGGATCTAGGTGAAGATCCTTTTTGATAATCTCA
TGACCAAAATCCCTTAACGTGAGTTTTCGTTCCACTGAGCGTCAGACCCCGTAGAAAAGATCAAAGGATC
TTCTTGAGATCCTTTTTTTCTGCGCGTAATCTGCTGCTTGCAAACAAAAAAACCACCGCTACCAGCGGTG
GTTTGTTTGCCGGATCAAGAGCTACCAACTCTTTTTCCGAAGGTAACTGGCTTCAGCAGAGCGCAGATAC
CAAATACTGTTCTTCTAGTGTAGCCGTAGTTAGGCCACCACTTCAAGAACTCTGTAGCACCGCCTACATA
CCTCGCTCTGCTAATCCTGTTACCAGTGGCTGCTGCCAGTGGCGATAAGTCGTGTCTTACCGGGTTGGAC
TCAAGACGATAGTTACCGGATAAGGCGCAGCGGTCGGGCTGAACGGGGGGTTCGTGCACACAGCCCAGCT
TGGAGCGAACGACCTACACCGAACTGAGATACCTACAGCGTGAGCTATGAGAAAGCGCCACGCTTCCCGA
AGGGAGAAAGGCGGACAGGTATCCGGTAAGCGGCAGGGTCGGAACAGGAGAGCGCACGAGGGAGCTTCCA
GGGGGAAACGCCTGGTATCTTTATAGTCCTGTCGGGTTTCGCCACCTCTGACTTGAGCGTCGATTTTTGT
GATGCTCGTCAGGGGGGCGGAGCCTATGGAAAAACGCCAGCAACGCGGCCTTTTTACGGTTCCTGGCCTT
TTGCTGGCCTTTTGCTCACATGT
